Addgene plasmid #28166: GIMAP2
Purpose: Bacterial expression for structure determination; may not be full ORF
Depositing lab: Cheryl Arrowsmith. Depositing organization: University of Toronto.
Backbone
  Vector backbone: pET28-MHL (Addgene plasmid 26096)
  Backbone manufacturer: SGC
  Backbone size w/o insert (bp): 7325
  Vector type: Bacterial Expression
Growth in bacteria
  Bacterial resistance: Kanamycin, 50 μg/mL
  Growth temperature: 37°C
  Growth strain: DH5alpha
  Copy number: Low Copy
Gene/Insert
  Gene/Insert name: GTPase IMAP family member 2 (alt names: PDB: 3P1J; GTPase IMAP family member 2, AIG1 domain)
  Species: H. sapiens (human)
  Insert size (bp): 624
  Mutation: AIG1 domain only
  Entrez Gene: GIMAP2 (a.k.a. IMAP2, HIMAP2, MGC24275, DKFZp586D0824)
  Tag / fusion protein: His tag with TEV cleavage (N terminal on backbone)
  Cloning method: Restriction Enzyme; 5′ cloning site ligation-independent cloning (unknown if destroyed); 3′ cloning site ligation-independent cloning (unknown if destroyed)
  Sequencing primers: 5′ T7; 3′ T7-term
Terms and licenses: Academic/Nonprofit Terms; Industry Terms: Not Available to Industry
Depositor comments: PDB: 3P1J. http://www.thesgc.org/structures/3P1J/
How to cite: GIMAP2 was a gift from Cheryl Arrowsmith (Addgene plasmid # 28166 ; http://n2t.net/addgene:28166 ; RRID:Addgene_28166)
