[The description below was written by a language model from this plasmid's Addgene catalogue record.]
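Description:
GIMAP2 is a bacterial expression plasmid built on pET28-MHL, a structural-genomics derivative of the pET28 family, and carries a fragment of the human GIMAP2 gene (GTPase IMAP family member 2). It is maintained in E. coli under kanamycin selection and is recorded as low copy. The backbone is listed at about 7.3 kb without insert. No feature table accompanies the record, so the origin of replication and other backbone elements are not itemised. The use of T7 and T7-terminator sequencing primers is consistent with the T7 promoter/terminator expression cassette typical of pET vectors, which is normally driven in host strains supplying T7 RNA polymerase.

The insert is about 624 bp and encodes only the AIG1 domain, the GTPase domain characteristic of the GIMAP family, rather than the complete open reading frame. The record explicitly notes that the construct may not be the full ORF. The fragment was introduced by ligation-independent cloning, placing it in frame behind a backbone-encoded N-terminal His tag followed by a TEV protease cleavage site. This arrangement allows the recombinant protein to be captured by immobilised-metal affinity chromatography and the tag then removed with TEV protease to yield near-native protein.

The stated purpose is bacterial production of the domain for structure determination, and the depositor links the construct to a deposited crystal structure of the GIMAP2 AIG1 domain. It is therefore suited to producing purified domain for crystallography or for biochemical study of this human GTPase.
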