>Addgene plasmid #28166 | GIMAP2 | depositor partial sequence | sequence record 13347 | Author sequence
AGCAGATCTGAGCTGAGAATCATCCTGGTGGGCAAAACAGGAACTGGCAAAAGTGCTGCAGGGAACAGCA
TCCTCAGGAAGCAAGCATTTGAATCGAAGCTGGGTTCCCAGACCTTGACTAAGACTTGCAGCAAAAGTCA
GGGAAGCTGGGGAAATAGAGAGATTGTCATTATTGACACACCAGATATGTTTTCTTGGAAGGACCACTGT
GAAGCTCTGTACAAAGAGGTGCAGAGGTGCTACTTGCTGTCTGCACCAGGACCCCATGTGCTGCTCCTGG
TGACTCAGCTGGGCCGCTATACCTCACAGGACCAGCAGGCTGCACAGAGGGTGAAGGAGATCTTTGGAGA
GGATGCCATGGGACACACAATTGTCCTCTTTACCCACAAGGAAGACCTCAATGGTGGCTCCCTGATGGAT
TACATGCACGACTCAGATAACAAAGCCCTAAGCAAGCTGGTGGCAGCATGTGGTGGGCGAATCTGTGCCT
TTAATAACCGTGCTGAAGGGAGCAATCAGGATGACCAAGTGAAGGAACTAATGGACTGTATTGAGGATCT
GTTGATGGAGAAAAATGGTGATCACTATACCAATGGGTTGTACAGCCTAATACAGAGGTCTAAA
