>Addgene plasmid #28166 | GIMAP2 | addgene partial sequence | sequence record 34509 | 28166 with T7
TAATTTTGTTTAACTTTAAGAAGGAGATATACCATGCATCATCATCATCATCACAGCAGCGGCAGAGAAA
ACTTGTATTTCCAGGGCAGCAGATCTGAGCTGAGAATCATCCTGGTGGGCAAAACAGGAACTGGCAAAAG
TGCTGCAGGGAACAGCATCCTCAGGAAGCAAGCATTTGAATCGAAGCTGGGTTCCCAGACCTTGACTAAG
ACTTGCAGCAAAAGTCAGGGAAGCTGGGGAAATAGAGAGATTGTCATTATTGACACACCAGATATGTTTT
CTTGGAAGGACCACTGTGAAGCTCTGTACAAAGAGGTGCAGAGGTGCTACTTGCTGTCTGCACCAGGACC
CCATGTGCTGCTCCTGGTGACTCAGCTGGGCCGCTATACCTCACAGGACCAGCAGGCTGCACAGAGGGTG
AAGGAGATCTTTGGAGAGGATGCCATGGGACACACAATTGTCCTCTTTACCCACAAGGAAGACCTCAATG
GTGGCTCCCTGATGGATTACATGCACGACTCAGATAACAAAGCCCTAAGCAAGCTGGTGGCAGCATGTGG
TGGGCGAATCTGTGCCTTTAATAACCGTGCTGAAGGGAGCAATCAGGATGACCAAGTGAAGGAACTAATG
GACTGTATTGAGGATCTGTTGATGGAGAAAAATGGTGATCACTATACCAATGGGTTGTACAGCCTAATAC
AGAGGTCTAAATGATGACGAAGCTTGCGGCCGCACTCGAGCACCACCACCACCACCACTGAGATCCGGCT
GCTAACAAAGCCCGAAAGGAAGCTGAGTTGGCTGCTGCCACCGCTGAGCAATAACTAGCAT
